Addgene plasmid #216872: PARP1-c009
Purpose: Bacterial expression vector for E. coli producing PARP1 catalytic protein (without Regulatory domain); with N-terminal CFP fusion
Depositing lab: Lari Lehtiö. Depositing organization: University of Oulu. Publication: High-throughput screening assay for PARP-HPF1 interaction inhibitors to affect DNA damage repair. Dhakar SS, Galera-Prat A, Lehtio L. Sci Rep. 2024 Feb 16;14(1):3875. doi: 10.1038/s41598-024-54123-8. PubMed 38365924.
Backbone
  Vector backbone: pNIC-CFP
  Vector type: Bacterial Expression
Growth in bacteria
  Bacterial resistance: Kanamycin, 50 μg/mL
  Growth temperature: 37°C
  Growth strain: DH5alpha
  Growth instructions: Parp1-c009 needs 2 mM 3-amino benzamide inhibitor at all steps in the growth media and on plates. Bacteria will grow more slowly in the presence of inhibitor and will need more time for growth. Good mixing and aeration is important for growth in liquid cultures.
  Copy number: Low Copy
Gene/Insert
  Gene/Insert name: PARP1 catalytic domain (no Regulatory Domain)
  Species: H. sapiens (human)
  Entrez Gene: PARP1 (a.k.a. ADPRT, ADPRT 1, ADPRT1, ARTD1, PARP, PARP-1, PARS, PPOL, Poly-PARP, pADPRT-1)
  Cloning method: Ligation Independent Cloning
Terms and licenses: Academic/Nonprofit Terms; Industry Terms: Not Available to Industry
Depositor comments: CFP-TEV site-PARP1 cat (no RD), PARP inhibitor 3-Amino Benzamide (2 mM) is required during growth. Plasmid mutates easily and depositor recommends routine sequencing of at least the catalytic domain for each miniprep that you prepare.
How to cite: PARP1-c009 was a gift from Lari Lehtiö (Addgene plasmid # 216872 ; http://n2t.net/addgene:216872 ; RRID:Addgene_216872)
