[The description below was written by a language model from this plasmid's Addgene catalogue record and pLannotate feature annotations shown in this document.]
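Description:
PARP1-c009 is a bacterial expression plasmid built on the pNIC-CFP backbone for producing the catalytic domain of human PARP1, lacking its regulatory domain, in E. coli as a fusion to an N-terminal cyan fluorescent protein. The insert was introduced by ligation-independent cloning. Expression is driven by a T7 promoter under control of a lac operator, followed by the T7 gene 10 ribosome binding site, and ends at a T7 terminator. A plasmid-borne lacI gene supplies the repressor, so transcription needs a host providing T7 RNA polymerase and is inducible with IPTG. The annotated reading frame starts with an mCerulean-type CFP and continues into the PARP1 fragment; the depositor describes a TEV protease site between them, which would allow the fluorescent partner to be removed. The feature table also picks up a short His-tag fragment and a T7 gene 10-derived fragment downstream of PARP1, but the record does not state whether these are translated as part of the product.

The plasmid carries a kanamycin resistance gene for selection. It replicates from a ColE1/pBR322-type origin accompanied by rop and the bom region, consistent with its low-copy listing. An f1 origin and remnants of a tetracycline resistance gene are backbone leftovers.

The depositor notes that the plasmid must be propagated in the presence of a PARP inhibitor. It also mutates easily, so routine sequencing of at least the catalytic domain in each preparation is advised. Given the associated work on a high-throughput screen for inhibitors of the PARP–HPF1 interaction, the CFP-tagged protein most likely serves as a fluorescent partner in such binding assays, though the record does not spell out the assay format.
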