Features (pLannotate 1.2.2; 20 found; start..end, strand, type, name):
      1..19      +  promoter       T7 promoter: promoter for bacteriophage T7 RNA polymerase
     20..44      +  protein_bind   lac operator: The lac repressor binds to the lac operator to inhibit transcription in E. coli. This inhibition can be relieved by adding lactose or isopropyl-β-D-thiogalactopyranoside (IPTG). lac repressor encoded by lacI
     59..81      +  RBS            RBS: efficient ribosome binding site from bacteriophage T7 gene 10 (Olins and Rangwala, 1989)
    110..824     +  CDS            mCerulean (fragment): enhanced monomeric variant of CFP (Rizzo et al., 2004) mammalian codon-optimized
    923..1627    +  CDS            PARP1 (fragment): PARP1_HUMAN - Also known as ADPRT From Homo sapiens (Human).
   1702..1719    +  CDS            9xHis (fragment): 9xHis affinity tag
   1729..1778    +  CDS            SET1 (fragment): solubility-enhancement tag derived from T7 phage gene 10B
   1786..1833    +  terminator     T7 terminator: transcription terminator for bacteriophage T7 RNA polymerase
   1870..2298    +  rep_origin     f1 ori (sequence partly withheld): f1 bacteriophage origin of replication; arrow indicates direction of (+) strand synthesis
   2351..2408    +  promoter       AmpR promoter (fragment): bla
   2417..3232    -  CDS            KanR: aminoglycoside phosphotransferase; aph(3')-Ia; confers resistance to kanamycin in bacteria or G418 (Geneticin®) in eukaryotes
   3354..3942    +  rep_origin     ori: high-copy-number ColE1/pMB1/pBR322/pUC origin of replication
   4128..4267    -  misc_feature   bom: basis of mobility region from pBR322
   4369..4560    -  CDS            rop: Rop protein, which maintains plasmids at low copy number; rop
   4577..4957    +  CDS            YPB1_ECOLX: Protein predicted: Swiss-Prot protein existence level 4. From Escherichia coli.
   5029..5320    -  CDS            TcR (fragment): tetracycline efflux protein; tet; confers resistance to tetracycline
   5335..5356    -  protein_bind   CAP binding site: CAP binding activates transcription in the presence of cAMP. E. coli catabolite activator protein
   5369..6451    -  CDS            lacI: lac repressor; lacI; The lac repressor binds to the lac operator to inhibit transcription in E. coli. This inhibition can be relieved by adding lactose or isopropyl-β-D-thiogalactopyranoside (IPTG).
   6452..6529    -  promoter       lacI promoter: lacI
   6537..6816    -  CDS            TcR (fragment): tetracycline efflux protein; tet; confers resistance to tetracycline
>Addgene plasmid #216872 | PARP1-c009 | addgene full sequence | sequence record 434365 | Addgene NGS Result
TAATACGACTCACTATAGGGGAATTGTGAGCGGATAACAATTCCCCTCTAGAAATAATTTTGTTTAACTT
TAAGAAGGAGATATACATATGCACCATCATCATCATCATGTGAGCAAGGGCGAGGAGCTGTTCACCGGGG
TGGTGCCCATCCTGGTCGAGCTGGACGGCGACGTAAACGGCCACAGGTTCAGCGTGTCCGGCGAGGGCGA
GGGCGATGCCACCTACGGCAAGCTGACCCTGAAGTTCATCTGCACCACCGGCAAGCTGCCCGTGCCCTGG
CCCACCCTCGTGACCACCCTGACCTGGGGCGTGCAGTGCTTCGCCCGCTACCCCGACCACATGAAGCAGC
ACGACTTCTTCAAGTCCGCCATGCCCGAAGGCTACGTCCAGGAGCGTACCATCTTCTTCAAGGACGACGG
CAACTACAAGACCCGCGCCGAGGTGAAGTTCGAGGGCGACACCCTGGTGAACCGCATCGAGCTGAAGGGC
ATCGACTTCAAGGAGGACGGCAACATCCTGGGGCACAAGCTGGAGTACAACGCCATCAGCGACAACGTCT
ATATCACCGCCGACAAGCAGAAGAACGGCATCAAGGCCCACTTCAAGATCCGCCACAACATCGAGGACGG
CAGCGTGCAGCTCGCCGACCACTACCAGCAGAACACCCCCATCGGCGACGGCCCCGTGCTGCTGCCCGAC
AACCACTACCTGAGCACCCAGTCCAAGCTGAGCAAAGACCCCAACGAGAAGCGCGATCACATGGTCCTGC
TGGAGTTCGTGACCGCCGCCGGGATCACTCTCGGCATGGACGAGCTGTACAAGTCTTCTGGTGTAGATCT
GGGTACCGAGAACTTGTACTTCCAATCCATGACCAAGTCCAAGCTCCCCAAGCCAGTTCAGGACCTCATC
AAGATGATCTTTGGATCGGGATCGGGGTCAGGCGGTGATCCCATCGATGTCAACTATGAGAAGCTCAAAA
CTGACATTAAGGTGGTTGACAGAGATTCTGAAGAAGCCGAGATCATCAGGAAGTATGTTAAGAACACTCA
TGCAACCACACACAATGCGTATGACTTGGAAGTCATCGATATCTTTAAGATAGAGCGTGAAGGCGAATGC
CAGCGTTACAAGCCCTTTAAGCAGCTTCATAACCGAAGATTGCTGTGGCACGGGTCCAGGACCACCAACT
TTGCTGGGATCCTGTCCCAGGGTCTTCGGATAGCCCCGCCTGAAGCGCCCGTGACAGGCTACATGTTTGG
TAAAGGGATCTATTTCGCTGACATGGTCTCCAAGAGTGCCAACTACTGCCATACGTCTCAGGGAGACCCA
ATAGGCTTAATCCTGTTGGGAGAAGTTGCCCTTGGAAACATGTATGAACTGAAGCACGCTTCACATATCA
GCAAGTTACCCAAGGGCAAGCACAGTGTCAAAGGTTTGGGCAAAACTACCCCTGATCCTTCAGCTAACAT
TAGTCTGGATGGTGTAGACGTTCCTCTTGGGACCGGGATTTCATCTGGTGTGAATGACACCTCTCTACTA
TATAACGAGTACATTGTCTATGATATTGCTCAGGTAAATCTGAAGTATCTGCTGAAACTGAAATTCAATT
TTAAGACCTCCCTGTGGTAAGACGGTCTCCAGTAAAGGTGGATACGGATCCGAATTCGAGCTCCGTCGAC
AAGCTTGCGGCCGCACTCGAGCACCACCACCACCACCACTGAGATCCGGCTGCTAACAAAGCCCGAAAGG
AAGCTGAGTTGGCTGCTGCCACCGCTGAGCAATAACTAGCATAACCCCTTGGGGCCTCTAAACGGGTCTT
GAGGGGTTTTTTGCTGAAAGGAGGAACTATATCCGGATTGGCGAATGGG
[124 nt withheld, positions 1870-1993]
C
[91 nt withheld, positions 1995-2085]
A
[49 nt withheld, positions 2087-2135]
CCTTTGACGTTGGAGTCCACGTTCTTT
[37 nt withheld, positions 2163-2199]
ACCCTATCTCGGTCTATTCTTTTGATTTATAAGGGATTTTGCCGATTTCGGCCTATTGGTTAAAAAATGA
GCTGATTTAACAAAAATTTAACGCGAATTTTAACAAAATATTAACGCTTACAATTTAGGTGGCACTTTTC
GGGGAAATGTGCGCGGAACCCCTATTTGTTTATTTTTCTAAATACATTCAAATATGTATCCGCTCATGAA
TTAATTCTTAGAAAAACTCATCGAGCATCAAATGAAACTGCAATTTATTCATATCAGGATTATCAATACC
ATATTTTTGAAAAAGCCGTTTCTGTAATGAAGGAGAAAACTCACCGAGGCAGTTCCATAGGATGGCAAGA
TCCTGGTATCGGTCTGCGATTCCGACTCGTCCAACATCAATACAACCTATTAATTTCCCCTCGTCAAAAA
TAAGGTTATCAAGTGAGAAATCACCATGAGTGACGACTGAATCCGGTGAGAATGGCAAAAGTTTATGCAT
TTCTTTCCAGACTTGTTCAACAGGCCAGCCATTACGCTCGTCATCAAAATCACTCGCATCAACCAAACCG
TTATTCATTCGTGATTGCGCCTGAGCGAGACGAAATACGCGATCGCTGTTAAAAGGACAATTACAAACAG
GAATCGAATGCAACCGGCGCAGGAACACTGCCAGCGCATCAACAATATTTTCACCTGAATCAGGATATTC
TTCTAATACCTGGAATGCTGTTTTCCCGGGGATCGCAGTGGTGAGTAACCATGCATCATCAGGAGTACGG
ATAAAATGCTTGATGGTCGGAAGAGGCATAAATTCCGTCAGCCAGTTTAGTCTGACCATCTCATCTGTAA
CATCATTGGCAACGCTACCTTTGCCATGTTTCAGAAACAACTCTGGCGCATCGGGCTTCCCATACAATCG
ATAGATTGTCGCACCTGATTGCCCGACATTATCGCGAGCCCATTTATACCCATATAAATCAGCATCCATG
TTGGAATTTAATCGCGGCCTAGAGCAAGACGTTTCCCGTTGAATATGGCTCATAACACCCCTTGTATTAC
TGTTTATGTAAGCAGACAGTTTTATTGTTCATGACCAAAATCCCTTAACGTGAGTTTTCGTTCCACTGAG
CGTCAGACCCCGTAGAAAAGATCAAAGGATCTTCTTGAGATCCTTTTTTTCTGCGCGTAATCTGCTGCTT
GCAAACAAAAAAACCACCGCTACCAGCGGTGGTTTGTTTGCCGGATCAAGAGCTACCAACTCTTTTTCCG
AAGGTAACTGGCTTCAGCAGAGCGCAGATACCAAATACTGTCCTTCTAGTGTAGCCGTAGTTAGGCCACC
ACTTCAAGAACTCTGTAGCACCGCCTACATACCTCGCTCTGCTAATCCTGTTACCAGTGGCTGCTGCCAG
TGGCGATAAGTCGTGTCTTACCGGGTTGGACTCAAGACGATAGTTACCGGATAAGGCGCAGCGGTCGGGC
TGAACGGGGGGTTCGTGCACACAGCCCAGCTTGGAGCGAACGACCTACACCGAACTGAGATACCTACAGC
GTGAGCTATGAGAAAGCGCCACGCTTCCCGAAGGGAGAAAGGCGGACAGGTATCCGGTAAGCGGCAGGGT
CGGAACAGGAGAGCGCACGAGGGAGCTTCCAGGGGGAAACGCCTGGTATCTTTATAGTCCTGTCGGGTTT
CGCCACCTCTGACTTGAGCGTCGATTTTTGTGATGCTCGTCAGGGGGGCGGAGCCTATGGAAAAACGCCA
GCAACGCGGCCTTTTTACGGTTCCTGGCCTTTTGCTGGCCTTTTGCTCACATGTTCTTTCCTGCGTTATC
CCCTGATTCTGTGGATAACCGTATTACCGCCTTTGAGTGAGCTGATACCGCTCGCCGCAGCCGAACGACC
GAGCGCAGCGAGTCAGTGAGCGAGGAAGCGGAAGAGCGCCTGATGCGGTATTTTCTCCTTACGCATCTGT
GCGGTATTTCACACCGCAATGGTGCACTCTCAGTACAATCTGCTCTGATGCCGCATAGTTAAGCCAGTAT
ACACTCCGCTATCGCTACGTGACTGGGTCATGGCTGCGCCCCGACACCCGCCAACACCCGCTGACGCGCC
CTGACGGGCTTGTCTGCTCCCGGCATCCGCTTACAGACAAGCTGTGACCGTCTCCGGGAGCTGCATGTGT
CAGAGGTTTTCACCGTCATCACCGAAACGCGCGAGGCAGCTGCGGTAAAGCTCATCAGCGTGGTCGTGAA
GCGATTCACAGATGTCTGCCTGTTCATCCGCGTCCAGCTCGTTGAGTTTCTCCAGAAGCGTTAATGTCTG
GCTTCTGATAAAGCGGGCCATGTTAAGGGCGGTTTTTTCCTGTTTGGTCACTGATGCCTCCGTGTAAGGG
GGATTTCTGTTCATGGGGGTAATGATACCGATGAAACGAGAGAGGATGCTCACGATACGGGTTACTGATG
ATGAACATGCCCGGTTACTGGAACGTTGTGAGGGTAAACAACTGGCGGTATGGATGCGGCGGGACCAGAG
AAAAATCACTCAGGGTCAATGCCAGCGCTTCGTTAATACAGATGTAGGTGTTCCACAGGGTAGCCAGCAG
CATCCTGCGATGCAGATCCGGAACATAATGGTGCAGGGCGCTGACTTCCGCGTTTCCAGACTTTACGAAA
CACGGAAACCGAAGACCATTCATGTTGTTGCTCAGGTCGCAGACGTTTTGCAGCAGCAGTCGCTTCACGT
TCGCTCGCGTATCGGTGATTCATTCTGCTAACCAGTAAGGCAACCCCGCCAGCCTAGCCGGGTCCTCAAC
GACAGGAGCACGATCATGCGCACCCGTGGGGCCGCCATGCCGGCGATAATGGCCTGCTTCTCGCCGAAAC
GTTTGGTGGCGGGACCAGTGACGAAGGCTTGAGCGAGGGCGTGCAAGATTCCGAATACCGCAAGCGACAG
GCCGATCATCGTCGCGCTCCAGCGAAAGCGGTCCTCGCCGAAAATGACCCAGAGCGCTGCCGGCACCTGT
CCTACGAGTTGCATGATAAAGAAGACAGTCATAAGTGCGGCGACGATAGTCATGCCCCGCGCCCACCGGA
AGGAGCTGACTGGGTTGAAGGCTCTCAAGGGCATCGGTCGAGATCCCGGTGCCTAATGAGTGAGCTAACT
TACATTAATTGCGTTGCGCTCACTGCCCGCTTTCCAGTCGGGAAACCTGTCGTGCCAGCTGCATTAATGA
ATCGGCCAACGCGCGGGGAGAGGCGGTTTGCGTATTGGGCGCCAGGGTGGTTTTTCTTTTCACCAGTGAG
ACGGGCAACAGCTGATTGCCCTTCACCGCCTGGCCCTGAGAGAGTTGCAGCAAGCGGTCCACGCTGGTTT
GCCCCAGCAGGCGAAAATCCTGTTTGATGGTGGTTAACGGCGGGATATAACATGAGCTGTCTTCGGTATC
GTCGTATCCCACTACCGAGATATCCGCACCAACGCGCAGCCCGGACTCGGTAATGGCGCGCATTGCGCCC
AGCGCCATCTGATCGTTGGCAACCAGCATCGCAGTGGGAACGATGCCCTCATTCAGCATTTGCATGGTTT
GTTGAAAACCGGACATGGCACTCCAGTCGCCTTCCCGTTCCGCTATCGGCTGAATTTGATTGCGAGTGAG
ATATTTATGCCAGCCAGCCAGACGCAGACGCGCCGAGACAGAACTTAATGGGCCCGCTAACAGCGCGATT
TGCTGGTGACCCAATGCGACCAGATGCTCCACGCCCAGTCGCGTACCGTCTTCATGGGAGAAAATAATAC
TGTTGATGGGTGTCTGGTCAGAGACATCAAGAAATAACGCCGGAACATTAGTGCAGGCAGCTTCCACAGC
AATGGCATCCTGGTCATCCAGCGGATAGTTAATGATCAGCCCACTGACGCGTTGCGCGAGAAGATTGTGC
ACCGCCGCTTTACAGGCTTCGACGCCGCTTCGTTCTACCATCGACACCACCACGCTGGCACCCAGTTGAT
CGGCGCGAGATTTAATCGCCGCGACAATTTGCGACGGCGCGTGCAGGGCCAGACTGGAGGTGGCAACGCC
AATCAGCAACGACTGTTTGCCCGCCAGTTGTTGTGCCACGCGGTTGGGAATGTAATTCAGCTCCGCCATC
GCCGCTTCCACTTTTTCCCGCGTTTTCGCAGAAACGTGGCTGGCCTGGTTCACCACGCGGGAAACGGTCT
GATAAGAGACACCGGCATACTCTGCGACATCGTATAACGTTACTGGTTTCACATTCACCACCCTGAATTG
ACTCTCTTCCGGGCGCTATCATGCCATACCGCGAAAGGTTTTGCGCCATTCGATGGTGTCCGGGATCTCG
ACGCTCTCCCTTATGCGACTCCTGCATTAGGAAGCAGCCCAGTAGTAGGTTGAGGCCGTTGAGCACCGCC
GCCGCAAGGAATGGTGCATGCAAGGAGATGGCGCCCAACAGTCCCCCGGCCACGGGGCCTGCCACCATAC
CCACGCCGAAACAAGCGCTCATGAGCCCGAAGTGGCGAGCCCGATCTTCCCCATCGGTGATGTCGGCGAT
ATAGGCGCCAGCAACCGCACCTGTGGCGCCGGTGATGCCGGCCACGATGCGTCCGGCGTAGAGGATCGAG
ATCTCGATCCCGCGAAAT
